Addgene plasmid #211189: pBiT3.1-N_PWP1:1-501
Purpose: Mammalian expression of full-length human PWP1. N-terminal HiBiT tag.
Depositing lab: Cheryl Arrowsmith. Depositing organization: University of Toronto. Publication: A Target Class Ligandability Evaluation of WD40 Repeat-Containing Proteins. Ackloo S, Li F, Szewczyk M, Seitova A, Loppnau P, Zeng H, Xu J, Ahmad S, Arnautova YA, Baghaie AJ, Beldar S, Bolotokova A, Centrella PA, Chau I, Clark MA, Cuozzo JW, Dehghani-Tafti S, Disch JS, Dong A, Dumas A, Feng JA, Ghiabi P, Gibson E, Gilmer J, Goldman B, Green SR, Guie MA, Guilinger JP, Harms N, Herasymenko O, Houliston S, Hutchinson A, Kearnes S, Keefe AD, Kimani SW, Kramer T, Kutera M, Kwak HA, Lento C, Li Y, Liu J, Loup J, Machado RAC, Mulhern CJ, Perveen S, Righetto GL, Riley P, Shrestha S, Sigel EA, Silva M, Sintchak MD, Slakman BL, Taylor RD, Thompson J, Torng W, Underkoffler C, von Rechenberg M, Walsh RT, Watson I, Wilson DJ, Wolf E, Yadav M, Yazdi AK, Zhang J, Zhang Y, Santhakumar V, Edwards AM, Barsyte-Lovejoy D, Schapira M, Brown PJ, Halabelian L, Arrowsmith CH. J Med Chem. 2025 Jan 23;68(2):1092-1112. doi: 10.1021/acs.jmedchem.4c02010. Epub 2024 Nov 4. PubMed 39495097.
Backbone
  Vector backbone: pBiT3.1-N
  Backbone manufacturer: Promega
  Vector type: Mammalian Expression
  Selectable markers: Neomycin (select with G418)
Growth in bacteria
  Bacterial resistance: Kanamycin, 50 μg/mL
  Growth temperature: 37°C
  Growth strain: DH5alpha
  Copy number: High Copy
Gene/Insert
  Gene/Insert name: PWP1:M1-S501
  Species: H. sapiens (human)
  Insert size (bp): 1503
  Mutation: E165D F448L G449R not annotated variants
  Entrez Gene: PWP1 (a.k.a. IEF-SSP-9502)
  Promoter: CMV
  Tag / fusion protein: MVSGWRLFKKISGSSGGSSG (N terminal on insert)
  Cloning method: Ligation Independent Cloning
  Sequencing primers: 5′ T7; 3′ TTGCTCAGCGGTGGCAGCAG
Resource information
  A portion of this plasmid was derived from a plasmid made by: Mammalian Gene Collection (BC001652)
Terms and licenses: Academic/Nonprofit Terms; Industry Terms: Not Available to Industry
Depositor comments: 5' Cloning Site: Xho1 (not destroyed), 3' Cloning Site: Xba1 (not destroyed).
How to cite: pBiT3.1-N_PWP1:1-501 was a gift from Cheryl Arrowsmith (Addgene plasmid # 211189 ; http://n2t.net/addgene:211189 ; RRID:Addgene_211189)
