[The description below was written by a language model from this plasmid's Addgene catalogue record and pLannotate feature annotations shown in this document.]
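Description:
pBiT3.1-N_PWP1:1-501 is a mammalian expression plasmid built on Promega's pBiT3.1-N backbone, which places an N-terminal HiBiT tag on the cloned protein. It is propagated in E. coli from a high-copy ColE1/pUC-type origin under kanamycin selection, provided by a neo (nptII) gene driven by the bacterial EM7 promoter. A single loxP site lies just upstream of this cassette. The catalogue lists neomycin/G418 as the mammalian selectable marker. The feature table, however, shows only the bacterial EM7 promoter in front of neo, while a separate SV40 enhancer/early promoter drives a blasticidin S deaminase gene ending in a synthetic poly(A) signal. The annotated sequence therefore points to blasticidin as an available mammalian selection, and the two sources are not fully consistent on this.

The payload is full-length human PWP1 (residues M1 to S501, 1503 bp), derived from a Mammalian Gene Collection clone and inserted by ligation-independent cloning between XhoI and XbaI sites that remain intact. The depositor notes three amino-acid differences, E165D, F448L and G449R, described as not annotated variants. Expression is driven by the CMV immediate-early enhancer and promoter, followed by a chimeric β-globin/immunoglobulin intron that promotes efficient mRNA processing. A T7 promoter sits upstream of the coding region and serves as a sequencing primer site, and an SV40 polyadenylation signal follows the insert.

The short HiBiT peptide, joined to PWP1 by a flexible glycine-serine linker, complements the LgBiT fragment to reconstitute NanoLuc luciferase, so the tagged protein can be quantified by luminescence in cells or lysates. PWP1 is a chromatin-associated regulator of rRNA transcription. The construct comes from a study evaluating the ligandability of WD40 repeat proteins, though the record does not state which specific assays it was used in.
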