Features (pLannotate 1.2.2; 17 found; start..end, strand, type, name):
     24..105     -  polyA_signal   SV40 poly(A) signal: SV40 polyadenylation signal
    128..211     -  CDS            large T antigen (fragment): large T antigen from SV40 (simian virus 40)
    276..641     +  enhancer       CMV enhancer: human cytomegalovirus immediate early enhancer
    643..842     +  promoter       CMV promoter: human cytomegalovirus (CMV) immediate early promoter
    981..1113    +  intron         chimeric intron: chimera between introns from human β-globin and immunoglobulin heavy chain genes
   1157..1175    +  promoter       T7 promoter: promoter for bacteriophage T7 RNA polymerase
   1250..2752    +  CDS            PWP1: PWP1_HUMAN - Experimental evidence at protein level: Swiss-Prot protein existence level 1. Chromatin-associated factor that regulates transcription (PubMed:29065309). Regulates Pol I-mediated rRNA biogenesis and, probably, Pol III-mediated transcription (PubMed:29065309). Regulates the epigenetic status of rDNA (PubMed:29065309). From Homo sapiens (Human).
   2783..2801    +  misc_feature   MCS (fragment): pUC18/19 multiple cloning site
   2850..2971    -  polyA_signal   SV40 poly(A) signal: SV40 polyadenylation signal
   2994..3062    -  CDS            large T antigen (fragment): large T antigen from SV40 (simian virus 40)
   3086..3119    +  protein_bind   loxP: Cre-mediated recombination occurs in the 8-bp core sequence (GCATACAT). Cre recombinase
   3129..3176    +  promoter       EM7 promoter: synthetic bacterial promoter&nbsp
   3208..3999    +  CDS            neo: KKA2_KLEPN - Also known as kan, nptII. Experimental evidence at protein level: Swiss-Prot protein existence level 1. Resistance to kanamycin, neomycin, paromomycin, ribostamycin, butirosin and gentamicin B. From Klebsiella pneumoniae.
   4160..4748    -  rep_origin     ori: high-copy-number ColE1/pMB1/pBR322/pUC origin of replication
   4874..4922    -  polyA_signal   poly(A) signal: synthetic polyadenylation signal
   4946..5344    -  CDS            BSD: blasticidin S deaminase; Aspergillus terreus BSD; confers resistance to blasticidin
   5375..5732    -  promoter       SV40 promoter: SV40 enhancer and early promoter
>Addgene plasmid #211189 | pBiT3.1-N_PWP1:1-501 | addgene full sequence | sequence record 425888 | Addgene NGS Result
AAGACGCGTTAATTAAGACGTCGGCAGTGAAAAAAATGCTTTATTTGTGAAATTTGTGATGCTATTGCTT
TATTTGTAACCATTATAAGCTGCAATAAACAAGTTAACAACAACAATTGCATTCATTTTATGTTTCAGGT
TCAGGGGGAGGTGTGGGAGGTTTTTTAAAGCAAGTAAAACCTCTACAAATGTGGTATGGCTGATTATGAT
CCGCGGCCGCAATACGTCGACGTTATCAGCTGACTTCGTACGAGAGCCTAGGATTATGGCGCGCCACTAG
TTATTAATAGTAATCAATTACGGGGTCATTAGTTCATAGCCCATATATGGAGTTCCGCGTTACATAACTT
ACGGTAAATGGCCCGCCTGGCTGACCGCCCAACGACCCCCGCCCATTGACGTCAATAATGACGTATGTTC
CCATAGTAACGCCAATAGGGACTTTCCATTGACGTCAATGGGTGGAGTATTTACGGTAAACTGCCCACTT
GGCAGTACATCAAGTGTATCATATGCCAAGTCCGCCCCCTATTGACGTCAATGACGGTAAATGGCCCGCC
TGGCATTATGCCCAGTACATGACCTTACGGGACTTTCCTACTTGGCAGTACATCTACGTATTAGTCATCG
CTATTACCATGGTGATGCGGTTTTGGCAGTACACCAATGGGCGTGGATAGCGGTTTGACTCACGGGGATT
TCCAAGTCTCCACCCCATTGACGTCAATGGGAGTTTGTTTTGGCACCAAAATCAACGGGACTTTCCAAAA
TGTCGTAATAACCCCGCCCCGTTGACGCAAATGGGCGGTAGGCGTGTACGGTGGGAGGTCTATATAAGCA
GAGCTGGTTTAGTGAACCGTCAGATCACTAGAATCTTTATTGCGGTAGTTTATCACAGTTAAATTGCTAA
CGCAGTCAGTGCTTCTGACACAACAGTCTCGAACTTAAGCTGCAGAAGTTGGTCGTGAGGCACTGGGCAG
GTAAGTATCAAGGTTACAAGACAGGTTTAAGGAGACCAATAGAAACTGGGCTTGTCGAGACAGAGAAGAC
TCTTGCGTTTCTGATAGGCACCTATTGGTCTTACTGACATCCACTTTGCCTTTCTCTCCACAGGTGTCCA
CTCCCAGTTCAATTACAGCTCTTAAGGCTAGAGTATTAATACGACTCACTATAGGGGTTAGCGATCGCCA
TGGTGAGCGGCTGGCGGCTGTTCAAGAAGATTAGCGGGAGCTCCGGTGGCTCGAGCGGTATGAACCGCAG
CCGCCAGGTGACGTGCGTGGCCTGGGTCCGCTGCGGCGTGGCCAAAGAGACACCAGACAAGGTAGAGCTG
AGTAAAGAAGAAGTAAAACGCCTCATTGCTGAGGCAAAGGAGAAATTGCAAGAAGAAGGTGGTGGCAGTG
ATGAAGAGGAGACAGGCAGTCCTTCAGAAGATGGCATGCAGAGTGCACGCACCCAGGCACGCCCAAGAGA
GCCCCTGGAGGATGGTGACCCAGAGGATGACAGGACGCTTGATGATGATGAGCTGGCTGAGTACGACTTA
GATAAATATGATGAGGAAGGTGACCCAGATGCTGAGACTCTTGGTGAATCTCTCTTGGGTCTTACGGTCT
ACGGGAGTAATGATCAAGATCCTTACGTTACTCTGAAAGATACAGAACAATATGAACGTGAAGATTTCTT
GATTAAGCCCAGTGATAATCTTATAGTTTGTGGCCGAGCTGAACAGGACCAGTGCAATTTAGACGTGCAT
GTTTATAATCAAGAAGAAGACTCTTTTTATGTACACCATGATATACTCTTGTCTGCATATCCTCTGAGTG
TGGAATGGCTGAATTTTGATCCTAGCCCAGATGATTCTACTGGAAATTACATTGCTGTAGGAAACATGAC
CCCTGTTATTGAAGTGTGGGACCTTGATATAGTGGACTCTTTAGAGCCAGTCTTCACACTCGGAAGTAAA
CTTTCAAAAAAGAAGAAAAAGAAAGGAAAGAAGAGTTCCTCAGCAGAAGGGCATACCGATGCTGTCCTTG
ACCTTTCATGGAATAAGCTAATCAGAAATGTTTTAGCAAGTGCATCAGCTGACAACACTGTAATTCTGTG
GGATATGTCCTTGGGGAAACCAGCAGCTAGCCTCGCTGTACACACAGACAAGGTCCAAACACTGCAGTTT
CATCCATTTGAAGCACAGACTCTGATTTCTGGCTCATATGATAAGTCAGTGGCTTTGTATGACTGCCGAA
GTCCAGATGAAAGCCATCGAATGTGGCGATTCAGTGGGCAGATAGAGAGAGTGACTTGGAATCACTTTTC
ACCTTGTCATTTCTTGGCCAGTACAGATGACGGCTTTGTATATAATTTGGATGCACGTTCAGATAAGCCA
ATTTTTACACTTAATGCACACAATGATGAAATCTCTGGTCTTGATCTTAGCAGTCAAATCAAGGGCTGTC
TCGTGACTGCTTCAGCTGACAAATACGTGAAGATCTGGGACATCTTAGGAGATAGGCCAAGTCTAGTTCA
TTCTAGGGACATGAAAATGGGAGTTCTCTTCTGTTCTTCATGTTGCCCTGATTTGCCATTTATTTATGCC
CTTCGAGGTCAAAAAGAAGGGCTTCGGGTCTGGGATATAAGCACAGTCTCTTCAGTAAATGAAGCATTTG
GAAGACGAGAGAGGCTTGTTCTTGGGAGTGCAAGAAATTCATCTATTAGTGGCCCTTTTGGCAGCAGGAG
CTCAGATACACCCATGGAGTCTTAATCTAGAGGTCAAGCTTCGGGGGTTTAAACCTGCAGGCATGCAAGC
TGATTTGGCTGCTGCCACCGCTGAGCAAGGCCGCTTCGAGCAGACATGATAAGATACATTGATGAGTTTG
GACAAACCACAACTAGAATGCAGTGAAAAAAATGCTTTATTTGTGAAATTTGTGATGCTATTGCTTTATT
TGTAACCATTATAAGCTGCAATAAACAAGTTAACAACAACAATTGCATTCATTTTATGTTTCAGGTTCAG
GGGGAGATGTGGGAGGTTTTTTTAAGCAAGTAAAACCTCTACAAATGTGGTAAAATCTTAATTAAGACTT
CTAATATAACTTCGTATAGCATACATTATACGAAGTTATGGTTCCACTGTTGACAATTAATCATCGGCAT
AGTATATCGGCATAGTATAATACGACAAGGTGAGGAACTAAACCCAGGAGGCAGATCATGATTGAACAAG
ATGGATTGCACGCAGGTTCTCCGGCCGCTTGGGTGGAGAGGCTATTCGGCTATGACTGGGCACAACAGAC
AATCGGCTGCTCTGATGCCGCCGTGTTCCGGCTGTCAGCGCAGGGGCGCCCGGTTCTTTTTGTCAAGACC
GACCTGTCCGGTGCCCTGAATGAACTGCAGGACGAGGCAGCGCGGCTATCGTGGCTGGCCACGACGGGCG
TTCCTTGCGCAGCTGTGCTCGACGTTGTCACTGAAGCGGGAAGGGACTGGCTGCTATTGGGCGAAGTGCC
GGGGCAGGATCTCCTGTCATCTCACCTTGCTCCTGCCGAGAAAGTATCCATCATGGCTGATGCAATGCGG
CGGCTGCATACGCTTGATCCGGCTACCTGCCCATTCGACCACCAAGCGAAACATCGCATCGAGCGAGCAC
GTACTCGGATGGAAGCCGGTCTTGTCGATCAGGATGATCTGGACGAAGAGCATCAGGGGCTCGCGCCAGC
CGAACTGTTCGCCAGGCTCAAGGCGCGCATGCCCGACGGCGAGGATCTCGTCGTGACCCATGGCGATGCC
TGCTTGCCGAATATCATGGTGGAAAATGGCCGCTTTTCTGGATTCATCGACTGTGGCCGGCTGGGTGTGG
CGGACCGCTATCAGGACATAGCGTTGGCTACCCGTGATATTGCTGAAGAGCTTGGCGGCGAATGGGCTGA
CCGCTTCCTCGTGCTTTACGGTATCGCCGCTCCCGATTCGCAGCGCATCGCCTTCTATCGCCTTCTTGAC
GAGTTCTTCTGATTCGAAATGACCGACCAAGCGACGCCCAACCGGTATCAGCTCACTCAAAGGCGGTAAT
ACGGTTATCCACAGAATCAGGGGATAACGCAGGAAAGAACATGTGAGCAAAAGGCCAGCAAAAGGCCAGG
AACCGTAAAAAGGCCGCGTTGCTGGCGTTTTTCCATAGGCTCCGCCCCCCTGACGAGCATCACAAAAATC
GACGCTCAAGTCAGAGGTGGCGAAACCCGACAGGACTATAAAGATACCAGGCGTTTCCCCCTGGAAGCTC
CCTCGTGCGCTCTCCTGTTCCGACCCTGCCGCTTACCGGATACCTGTCCGCCTTTCTCCCTTCGGGAAGC
GTGGCGCTTTCTCATAGCTCACGCTGTAGGTATCTCAGTTCGGTGTAGGTCGTTCGCTCCAAGCTGGGCT
GTGTGCACGAACCCCCCGTTCAGCCCGACCGCTGCGCCTTATCCGGTAACTATCGTCTTGAGTCCAACCC
GGTAAGACACGACTTATCGCCACTGGCAGCAGCCACTGGTAACAGGATTAGCAGAGCGAGGTATGTAGGC
GGTGCTACAGAGTTCTTGAAGTGGTGGCCTAACTACGGCTACACTAGAAGGACAGTATTTGGTATCTGCG
CTCTGCTGAAGCCAGTTACCTTCGGAAAAAGAGTTGGTAGCTCTTGATCCGGCAAACAAACCACCGCTGG
TAGCGGTGGTTTTTTTGTTTGCAAGCAGCAGATTACGCGCAGAAAAAAAGGATTTCAAGAAGATCCTTTG
ATCTTTTCTACGGGGTCTGACGCTCAGTGGAACGAAAACTCACGTTAAGGGATTTTGGTCATGAGATTAT
CAAAAAGGATCTTCACCTAGATCCTTTTATAGTCCGGAATCGTCACACAAAAAACCAACACACAGATGTA
ATGAAAATAAAGATATTTTATTGCGGCCATCGTGATGGCTAGAGTTTAGCCCTCCCACACATAACCAGAG
GGCAGCAATTCACGAATCCCAACTGCCGTCGGCTGTCCATCACTGTCCTTCACTATGGCTTTGATCCCAG
GATGCAGATCGAGAAGCACCTGTCGGCACCGTCCGCAGGGGCTCAAGATGCCCCTGTTCTCATTTCCGAT
CGCGACGATACAAGTCAGGTTGCCAGCTGCCGCAGCAGCAGCAGTGCCCAGCACCACGAGTTCTGCACAA
GGTCCCCCAGTAAAATGATATACATTGACACCAGTGAAGATGCGGCCGTCGCTAGAGAGAGCTGCGCTGG
CGACGCTGTAGTCTTCAGAGATGGGGATGCTGTTGATTGTAGCCGTTGCTCTTTCAATGAGGGTGGATTC
TTCTTGAGACAAAGGCTTGGCCATGGTGGCGCTAGTGTCAGAAGAATCGAGCTTTTTGCAAAAGCCTAGG
CCTCCAAAAAAGCCTCCTCACTACTTCTGGAATAGCTCAGAGGCCGAGGCGGCCTCGGCCTCTGCATAAA
TAAAAAAAATTAGTCAGCCATGGGGCGGAGAATGGGCGGAACTGGGCGGAGTTAGGGGCGGGATGGGCGG
AGTTAGGGGCGGGACTATGGTTGCTGACTAATTGAGATGCATGCTTTGCATACTTCTGCCTGCTGGGGAG
CCTGGGGACTTTCCACACCTGGTTGCTGACTAATTGAGATGCATGCTTTGCATACTTCTGCCTGCTGGGG
AGCCTGGGGACTTTCCACACCCTAACTGACACACATTCCACAGCTGGTTCTTTCCGCCTCAGAAGGTACC
TAACCAAGTTCCTCTTTCAGAGGTTATTTCAGGCCATGGTGCTGCGC
