>Addgene plasmid #211189 | pBiT3.1-N_PWP1:1-501 | depositor partial sequence | sequence record 411856 | Insert sequence
ATGAACCGCAGCCGCCAGGTGACGTGCGTGGCCTGGGTCCGCTGCGGCGTGGCCAAAGAGACACCAGACA
AGGTAGAGCTGAGTAAAGAAGAAGTAAAACGCCTCATTGCTGAGGCAAAGGAGAAATTGCAAGAAGAAGG
TGGTGGCAGTGATGAAGAGGAGACAGGCAGTCCTTCAGAAGATGGCATGCAGAGTGCACGCACCCAGGCA
CGCCCAAGAGAGCCCCTGGAGGATGGTGACCCAGAGGATGACAGGACGCTTGATGATGATGAGCTGGCTG
AGTACGACTTAGATAAATATGATGAGGAAGGTGACCCAGATGCTGAGACTCTTGGTGAATCTCTCTTGGG
TCTTACGGTCTACGGGAGTAATGATCAAGATCCTTACGTTACTCTGAAAGATACAGAACAATATGAACGT
GAAGATTTCTTGATTAAGCCCAGTGATAATCTTATAGTTTGTGGCCGAGCTGAACAGGACCAGTGCAATT
TAGACGTGCATGTTTATAATCAAGAAGAAGACTCTTTTTATGTACACCATGATATACTCTTGTCTGCATA
TCCTCTGAGTGTGGAATGGCTGAATTTTGATCCTAGCCCAGATGATTCTACTGGAAATTACATTGCTGTA
GGAAACATGACCCCTGTTATTGAAGTGTGGGACCTTGATATAGTGGACTCTTTAGAGCCAGTCTTCACAC
TCGGAAGTAAACTTTCAAAAAAGAAGAAAAAGAAAGGAAAGAAGAGTTCCTCAGCAGAAGGGCATACCGA
TGCTGTCCTTGACCTTTCATGGAATAAGCTAATCAGAAATGTTTTAGCAAGTGCATCAGCTGACAACACT
GTAATTCTGTGGGATATGTCCTTGGGGAAACCAGCAGCTAGCCTCGCTGTACACACAGACAAGGTCCAAA
CACTGCAGTTTCATCCATTTGAAGCACAGACTCTGATTTCTGGCTCATATGATAAGTCAGTGGCTTTGTA
TGACTGCCGAAGTCCAGATGAAAGCCATCGAATGTGGCGATTCAGTGGGCAGATAGAGAGAGTGACTTGG
AATCACTTTTCACCTTGTCATTTCTTGGCCAGTACAGATGACGGCTTTGTATATAATTTGGATGCACGTT
CAGATAAGCCAATTTTTACACTTAATGCACACAATGATGAAATCTCTGGTCTTGATCTTAGCAGTCAAAT
CAAGGGCTGTCTCGTGACTGCTTCAGCTGACAAATACGTGAAGATCTGGGACATCTTAGGAGATAGGCCA
AGTCTAGTTCATTCTAGGGACATGAAAATGGGAGTTCTCTTCTGTTCTTCATGTTGCCCTGATTTGCCAT
TTATTTATGCCCTTCGAGGTCAAAAAGAAGGGCTTCGGGTCTGGGATATAAGCACAGTCTCTTCAGTAAA
TGAAGCATTTGGAAGACGAGAGAGGCTTGTTCTTGGGAGTGCAAGAAATTCATCTATTAGTGGCCCTTTT
GGCAGCAGGAGCTCAGATACACCCATGGAGTCT
